>Addgene plasmid #239362 | pPOTv6-hyg-3Ty:OsAID:3Ty (p5230) | addgene full sequence | sequence record 478759 | Addgene NGS Result
GGGCGAATTGGGCCCGTATAATGCAGACCTGCTGCAAGCTAGGGGCACAGCAAGGTCTTCTGAAATTCAT
GTTTTTTTTTTTTTTACTCTGCATTGCAGTCTCCGCTCTTATTTAGTTTTGCTTTACGTAAGGTCTCGTT
GCTGCCATAAAATAAGCTCTAGTGGAATTCATGAAAAAGCCTGAACTCACCGCGACGTCTGTCGAGAAGT
TTCTGATCGAAAAGTTCGACAGCGTCTCCGACCTGATGCAGCTCTCGGAGGGCGAAGAATCTCGTGCTTT
CAGCTTCGATGTAGGAGGGCGTGGATATGTCCTGCGGGTAAATAGCTGCGCCGATGGTTTCTACAAAGAT
CGTTATGTTTATCGGCACTTTGCATCGGCCGCGCTCCCGATTCCGGAAGTGCTTGACATTGGGGAATTTA
GCGAGAGCCTGACCTATTGCATCTCCCGCCGTGCACAGGGTGTCACGTTGCAAGACCTGCCTGAAACCGA
ACTGCCCGCTGTTCTGCAGCCGGTCGCGGAGGCAATGGATGCGATCGCTGCGGCCGATCTTAGCCAGACG
AGCGGGTTCGGCCCATTCGGACCGCAAGGAATCGGTCAATACACTACATGGCGTGATTTTATATGCGCGA
TTGCTGATCCCCATGTGTATCACTGGCAAACTGTGATGGACGACACCGTCAGTGCGTCCGTCGCGCAGGC
TCTCGATGAGCTGATGCTTTGGGCCGAGGACTGCCCCGAAGTCCGGCACCTCGTGCACGCGGATTTCGGC
TCCAACAATGTCCTGACGGACAATGGCCGCATAACAGCGGTCATTGACTGGAGCGAGGCGATGTTCGGGG
ATTCCCAATACGAGGTCGCCAACATCTTCTTCTGGAGGCCGTGGTTGGCTTGTATGGAGCAGCAGACGCG
CTACTTCGAGCGGAGGCATCCGGAGCTTGCAGGATCGCCTCGGCTCCGGGCGTATATGCTCCGCATTGGT
CTTGACCAACTCTATCAGAGCTTGGTTGACGGCAATTTCGATGATGCAGCTTGGGCGCAGGGTCGATGCG
ACGCAATCGTCCGATCCGGAGCCGGGACTGTCGGGCGTACACAAATCGCCCGCAGAAGCGCGGCCGTCTG
GACCGATGGCTGTGTAGAAGTACTCGCCGATAGTGGAAACCGACGCCCCAGCACTCGTCCGAGGGCAAAG
GAATAGCCATGGTGCCCATTTAGTTGGCCTTTCCCTTGTCTCGTGTCTTTTCCGTGGAAAGGTTCCCGGA
GTAATCTGATGGCACAGCAGGGAGGTGCGCCTGCAGGTTGGTTAGGAAGGGGGGATGATGTAAAAGAAGA
AAATGGGGGGATTCGAGCCCCACGCGTTGCTCAAGCTGTGTAGCGCAGGCGTTTCCTTACATATTTCTCT
AACAGGCACGGAAGCCTAACAAATACACTTGGCTTATTTTTTTGCCCCCTCATGTCTTGTACAAATATTT
GCGATAGCTTAGCTATCAGCCACATTAATCAAACAAGTATACCAACAAGCCCGAAAACAGAAACTCAACT
GCAACGGGTACCTATGGGTTCTGGTAGTGGTTCCGGTTCCGGTTCTGAGGTACACACAAACCAGGACCCA
CTGGACGGCTCCGAGGTGCATACCAATCAAGATCCGCTGGACGGCTCTGAAGTTCACACCAATCAAGATC
CCTTGGATAAGCTTATGGCCGGCCTGGGCTTCGATGAGACAGAGCTGAGACTTGGACTTCCCGGCGCTGG
CGAACTGGCCGCTAGATCTTCTGGCAAGAGAGGCTTCGCCGAGACAATCGACCTGAAGCTGAAGCTGCAG
CCTGCTGCTCCAGCTGCTGTGTCTGGCGAAGAAGGCGCCCAAGAGGACAAAGAAGATGCCGACGCAGCCG
CCGCTGCCGCCGATGAGAAAATGAGCATGAAGAGAAGCGCCAGCCAGAGCAGCGTGGTCACAGCTGAACC
CGATCCTGACAAGCCCAGAGCACCTAAGGCTCAGGTTGTCGGATGGCCTCCTGTGCGGAGCTTCAGAAAG
AATGTGCTGGCCGAGAAGTGCAAGGCTGCCGCTCTGGTTAAGGTTTCCATGGATGGCGCCCCTTACCTGC
GGAAGATCGACGTGGCCATGTACAAGAGCTACCCCGAGCTGAGCATGGCCTTCCAGAATATGTTCACCAG
CTTCACCATCGGCAAGTGCGGCTCTCACCAGCAGCTGAAAGAGAGCAACAAGCTGCGGGACGACCTGGAA
TACGTGCCCACCTACGAGGACAAGGACGGCGATTGGATGCTTGTGGGAGATGTGCCCTGGGAAATGTTCG
TGGAAAGCTGCAAGCGGCTGCGGATCATGAAGGGCTCTGAGGCCATTGGACTGGCCCCTAGAGCCGTGGA
AAAGTGCAAGTCTGGATCCGAGGTACATACAAATCAGGACCCCCTCGATGGTAGTGAAGTCCATACAAAT
CAGGACCCGCTGGATGGCTCAGAGGTTCATACGAACCAAGATCCTCTTGATGGATCAGGATCTGGATCAG
GATCGGGTAGTTAAGAGCTCCGCTGCGCTTAAATGTCTTTCATTATAATCAATGTATAACCTTTATGTAG
TATTTCAATCTATGCCGCTGTGTACGTGCACTGCGGTGCCTATCCTTCGGCATTAGAGAGTCACTGTTTG
TGTAGATCGTAGCTGCATGTCTGACATCTGGTTCATTAGTGCCGTTTTGAGTCTGCACTGTTGTGCAACT
TGATATTCATCACTGCACACCAACCGTGTGTTTCCTCCTTTGGGTGCACCCTTTAATCCTTGTCTTCTCC
TTTTTTGTCTCTTTCCCCCTCGAAAAGGTGTCAAACTACTGCCGCATAAACTACGGTTATCCCAAATTTA
AGAGAAAGCAATAAAGCATCAGCTAGCATGAAAAAGCCTGAACTCACCGCGACGTCTGTCGAGAAGTTTC
TGATCGAAAAGTTCGACAGCGTCTCCGACCTGATGCAGCTCTCGGAGGGCGAAGAATCTCGTGCTTTCAG
CTTCGATGTAGGAGGGCGTGGATATGTCCTGCGGGTAAATAGCTGCGCCGATGGTTTCTACAAAGATCGT
TATGTTTATCGGCACTTTGCATCGGCCGCGCTCCCGATTCCGGAAGTGCTTGACATTGGGGAATTTAGCG
AGAGCCTGACCTATTGCATCTCCCGCCGTGCACAGGGTGTCACGTTGCAAGACCTGCCTGAAACCGAACT
GCCCGCTGTTCTGCAGCCGGTCGCGGAGGCAATGGATGCGATCGCTGCGGCCGATCTTAGCCAGACGAGC
GGGTTCGGCCCATTCGGACCGCAAGGAATCGGTCAATACACTACATGGCGTGATTTTATATGCGCGATTG
CTGATCCCCATGTGTATCACTGGCAAACTGTGATGGACGACACCGTCAGTGCGTCCGTCGCGCAGGCTCT
CGATGAGCTGATGCTTTGGGCCGAGGACTGCCCCGAAGTCCGGCACCTCGTGCACGCGGATTTCGGCTCC
AACAATGTCCTGACGGACAATGGCCGCATAACAGCGGTCATTGACTGGAGCGAGGCGATGTTCGGGGATT
CCCAATACGAGGTCGCCAACATCTTCTTCTGGAGGCCGTGGTTGGCTTGTATGGAGCAGCAGACGCGCTA
CTTCGAGCGGAGGCATCCGGAGCTTGCAGGATCGCCTCGGCTCCGGGCGTATATGCTCCGCATTGGTCTT
GACCAACTCTATCAGAGCTTGGTTGACGGCAATTTCGATGATGCAGCTTGGGCGCAGGGTCGATGCGACG
CAATCGTCCGATCCGGAGCCGGGACTGTCGGGCGTACACAAATCGCCCGCAGAAGCGCGGCCGTCTGGAC
CGATGGCTGTGTAGAAGTACTCGCCGATAGTGGAAACCGACGCCCCAGCACTCGTCCGAGGGCAAAGGAA
TAGCTCGAGTGCCCATTTAGTTGGCTTTTCCCTTGTCTCGTGTCTTTTCCGTGGAAAGGTTCCCGGAGTA
ATCTGATGGCACAGCAGGGAGGTGCGCCTGCAGGTTGGTTAGGAAGGGGGGATGATGTAAAAGAAGAAAA
TGGGGGGATTCGAGCCCCGCACAGGTCTCTCAAATTGGATGCATAGCTTGAGTATTCTATAGTGTCACCT
AAATAGCTTGGCGTAATCATGGTCATAGCTGTTTCCTGTGTGAAATTGTTATCCGCTCACAATTCCACAC
AACATACGAGCCGGAAGCATAAAGTGTAAAGCCTGGGGTGCCTAATGAGTGAGCTAACTCACATTAATTG
CGTTGCGCTCACTGCCCGCTTTCCAGTCGGGAAACCTGTCGTGCCAGCTGCATTAATGAATCGGCCAACG
CGCGGGGAGAGGCGGTTTGCGTATTGGGCGCTCTTCCGCTTCCTCGCTCACTGACTCGCTGCGCTCGGTC
GTTCGGCTGCGGCGAGCGGTATCAGCTCACTCAAAGGCGGTAATACGGTTATCCACAGAATCAGGGGATA
ACGCAGGAAAGAACATGTGAGCAAAAGGCCAGCAAAAGGCCAGGAACCGTAAAAAGGCCGCGTTGCTGGC
GTTTTTCCATAGGCTCCGCCCCCCTGACGAGCATCACAAAAATCGACGCTCAAGTCAGAGGTGGCGAAAC
CCGACAGGACTATAAAGATACCAGGCGTTTCCCCCTGGAAGCTCCCTCGTGCGCTCTCCTGTTCCGACCC
TGCCGCTTACCGGATACCTGTCCGCCTTTCTCCCTTCGGGAAGCGTGGCGCTTTCTCATAGCTCACGCTG
TAGGTATCTCAGTTCGGTGTAGGTCGTTCGCTCCAAGCTGGGCTGTGTGCACGAACCCCCCGTTCAGCCC
GACCGCTGCGCCTTATCCGGTAACTATCGTCTTGAGTCCAACCCGGTAAGACACGACTTATCGCCACTGG
CAGCAGCCACTGGTAACAGGATTAGCAGAGCGAGGTATGTAGGCGGTGCTACAGAGTTCTTGAAGTGGTG
GCCTAACTACGGCTACACTAGAAGAACAGTATTTGGTATCTGCGCTCTGCTGAAGCCAGTTACCTTCGGA
AAAAGAGTTGGTAGCTCTTGATCCGGCAAACAAACCACCGCTGGTAGCGGTGGTTTTTTTGTTTGCAAGC
AGCAGATTACGCGCAGAAAAAAAGGATCTCAAGAAGATCCTTTGATCTTTTCTACGGGGTCTGACGCTCA
GTGGAACGAAAACTCACGTTAAGGGATTTTGGTCATGAGATTATCAAAAAGGATCTTCACCTAGATCCTT
TTAAATTAAAAATGAAGTTTTAAATCAATCTAAAGTATATATGAGTAAACTTGGTCTGACAGTTACCAAT
GCTTAATCAGTGAGGCACCTATCTCAGCGATCTGTCTATTTCGTTCATCCATAGTTGCCTGACTCCCCGT
CGTGTAGATAATTACGATACGGGAGGGCTTACCATCTGGCCCCAGTGCTGCAATGATACCGCGAGACCCA
CGCTCACCGGCTCCAGATTTATCAGCAATAAACCAGCCAGCCGGAAGGGCCGAGCGCAGAAGTGGTCCTG
CAACTTTATCCGCCTCCATCCAGTCTATTAATTGTTGCCGGGAAGCTAGAGTAAGTAGTTCGCCAGTTAA
TAGTTTGCGCAACGTTGTTGCCATTGCTACAGGCATCGTGGTGTCACGCTCGTCGTTTGGTATGGCTTCA
TTCAGCTCCGGTTCCCAACGATCAAGGCGAGTTACATGATCCCCCATGTTGTGCAAAAAAGCGGTTAGCT
CCTTCGGTCCTCCGATCGTTGTCAGAAGTAAGTTGGCCGCAGTGTTATCACTCATGGTTATGGCAGCACT
GCATAATTCTCTTACTGTCATGCCATCCGTAAGATGCTTTTCTGTGACTGGTGAGTACTCAACCAAGTCA
TTCTGAGAATAGTGTATGCGGCGACCGAGTTGCTCTTGCCCGGCGTCAATACGGGATAATACCGCGCCAC
ATAGCAGAACTTTAAAAGTGCTCATCATTGGAAAACGTTCTTCGGGGCGAAAACTCTCAAGGATCTTACC
GCTGTTGAGATCCAGTTCGATGTAACCCACTCGTGCACCCAACTGATCTTCAGCATCTTTTACTTTCACC
AGCGTTTCTGGGTGAGCAAAAACAGGAAGGCAAAATGCCGCAAAAAAGGGAATAAGGGCGACACGGAAAT
GTTGAATACTCATACTCTTCCTTTTTCAATATTATTGAAGCATTTATCAGGGTTATTGTCTCATGAGCGG
ATACATATTTGAATGTATTTAGAAAAATAAACAAATAGGGGTTCCGCGCACATTTCCCCGAAAAGTGCCA
CCTGATGCGGTGTGAAATACCGCACAGATGCGTAAGGAGAAAATACCGCATCAGGAAATTGTAAGCGTTA
ATATTTTGTTAAAATTCGCGTTAAATTTTTGTTAAATCAGCTCATTTTTTAACCAATAGGCCGAAATCGG
CAAAATCCCTTATAAATCAAAAGAATAGACCGAGATAGGGT
[37 nt withheld, positions 6482-6518]
AAAGAACGTGGACTCCAACGTCAAAGG
[49 nt withheld, positions 6546-6594]
T
[91 nt withheld, positions 6596-6686]
G
[98 nt withheld, positions 6688-6785]
ACTTAATGCGCCGCTACAGGGCGCGTCCATTCGCCATTCAGGCTGCGCAACTGTTGGGAAGGGCGATCGG
TGCGGGCCTCTTCGCTATTACGCCAGCTGGCGAAAGGGGGATGTGCTGCAAGGCGATTAAGTTGGGTAAC
GCCAGGGTTTTCCCAGTCACGACGTTGTAAAACGACGGCCAGTGAATTGTAATACGACTCACTATA
Features (pLannotate 1.2.2; 15 found; start..end, strand, type, name):
    171..1193    +  CDS            hph: KHYB_ECOLX - Experimental evidence at protein level: Swiss-Prot protein existence level 1. The aminoglycoside phosphotransferases achieve inactivation of their antibiotic substrates by phosphorylation. Only phosphorylates hygromycin and closely related compounds such as demethyl analogs and destomycin. From Escherichia coli.
   1695..2393    +  CDS            IAA11: IAA11_ORYSJ - Experimental evidence at transcript level: Swiss-Prot protein existence level 2. Aux/IAA proteins are short-lived transcriptional factors that function as repressors of early auxin response genes at low auxin concentrations. From Oryza sativa subsp. japonica (Rice).
   2898..3920    +  CDS            hph: KHYB_ECOLX - Experimental evidence at protein level: Swiss-Prot protein existence level 1. The aminoglycoside phosphotransferases achieve inactivation of their antibiotic substrates by phosphorylation. Only phosphorylates hygromycin and closely related compounds such as demethyl analogs and destomycin. From Escherichia coli.
   4116..4134    -  promoter       SP6 promoter: promoter for bacteriophage SP6 RNA polymerase
   4176..4192    -  protein_bind   lac operator: The lac repressor binds to the lac operator to inhibit transcription in E. coli. This inhibition can be relieved by adding lactose or isopropyl-β-D-thiogalactopyranoside (IPTG). lac repressor encoded by lacI
   4200..4230    -  promoter       lac promoter: promoter for the E. coli lac operon
   4245..4266    -  protein_bind   CAP binding site: CAP binding activates transcription in the presence of cAMP. E. coli catabolite activator protein
   4279..4371    -  CDS            lacI (fragment): lac repressor; lacI; The lac repressor binds to the lac operator to inhibit transcription in E. coli. This inhibition can be relieved by adding lactose or isopropyl-β-D-thiogalactopyranoside (IPTG).
   4554..5142    -  rep_origin     ori: high-copy-number ColE1/pMB1/pBR322/pUC origin of replication
   5313..6173    -  CDS            AmpR: β-lactamase; bla; confers resistance to ampicillin, carbenicillin, and related antibiotics
   6174..6278    -  promoter       AmpR promoter: bla
   6305..6355    +  misc_feature   bom (fragment): basis of mobility region from pBR322
   6356..6811    -  rep_origin     f1 ori (sequence partly withheld): f1 bacteriophage origin of replication; arrow indicates direction of (+) strand synthesis
   6815..6972    -  CDS            lacZα (fragment): LacZα fragment of β-galactosidase; lacZ fragment
   6975..2       +  promoter       T7 promoter (across the origin): promoter for bacteriophage T7 RNA polymerase
