[The description below was written by a language model from this plasmid's Addgene catalogue record and pLannotate feature annotations shown in this document.]
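Description:
pPOTv6-hyg-3Ty:OsAID:3Ty (p5230) is a 6,991 bp bacterial plasmid that serves as a PCR template for tagging genes in trypanosomes, rather than as an expression vector in its own right. It is maintained at high copy in E. coli through a ColE1/pUC-type origin with ampicillin selection (AmpR with its bla promoter). The backbone also carries an f1 origin, lac promoter/operator remnants with lacZα and lacI fragments, and flanking T7 and SP6 promoters typical of a general cloning vector. No promoter is recorded for the insert, which fits the pPOT design: amplified cassettes integrate at the target gene so that the fusion is expressed from the endogenous locus.

The payload is a rice (Oryza sativa) auxin-inducible degradation domain of about 711 bp, annotated by similarity to the Aux/IAA protein IAA11. It was cloned between retained HindIII and BamHI sites and is flanked on each side by a triple Ty epitope tag supplied by the backbone. The feature table shows two copies of the hygromycin phosphotransferase gene (hph), one upstream and one downstream of the degron. This arrangement would allow one template to yield marker-plus-tag amplicons for either N-terminal or C-terminal tagging, although the record does not say so explicitly. A protein fused to the degron can be detected through the Ty epitopes and depleted on auxin addition in suitably engineered cells.

The record has inconsistencies. The purpose line mentions puromycin selection, but the name, the selectable marker field and the annotated hph genes all indicate hygromycin. The name says pPOTv6, whereas the backbone field lists pPOTv7-hyg.
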