Addgene plasmid #239362: pPOTv6-hyg-3Ty:OsAID:3Ty (p5230)
Purpose: pPOTv6 based plasmid template for addition of Ty-epitope tagged Rice Auxin Inducible Degradation (AID) domain to genes in trypanosomes with selection using puromycin
Depositing lab: Mark Carrington. Depositing organization: University of Cambridge. Publication: An auxin-inducible degron system for trypanosomes. Alexandra Klein, Alice McDowell, Christian R S Reis, Rodrigo Pontes de Lima, Danielle M N Moura, Janaina de Freitas Nascimento, Osvaldo P de Melo Neto, Mark Carrington. bioRxiv 2025.06.17.660065 10.1101/2025.06.17.660065.
Backbone
  Vector backbone: pPOTv7-hyg
  Backbone manufacturer: n/a
  Backbone size w/o insert (bp): 6280
  Total vector size (bp): 6991
  Vector type: bacterial
  Selectable markers: Hygromycin
Growth in bacteria
  Bacterial resistance: Ampicillin, 100 μg/mL
  Growth temperature: 37°C
  Growth strain: NEB Stable
  Copy number: High Copy
Gene/Insert
  Gene/Insert name: Rice Auxin inducible degradation domain (alt name: AID)
  Species: Rice
  Insert size (bp): 711
  Promoter: n/a
  Tag / fusion protein: 3 x Ty epitope tag (N terminal on backbone); 3 x Ty epitope tag (C terminal on backbone)
  Cloning method: Restriction Enzyme; 5′ cloning site HindIII (not destroyed); 3′ cloning site BamHI (not destroyed)
  Sequencing primers: 5′ GCGATAGCTTAGCTATCAG; 3′ AGTGCACGTACACAGCGGC
Terms and licenses: Academic/Nonprofit Terms; Industry Terms: Not Available to Industry
How to cite: pPOTv6-hyg-3Ty:OsAID:3Ty (p5230) was a gift from Mark Carrington (Addgene plasmid # 239362 ; http://n2t.net/addgene:239362 ; RRID:Addgene_239362)
